Addgene plasmid #76433: TESK2 gRNA (BRDN0001149031)
Purpose: 3rd generation lentiviral gRNA plasmid targeting human TESK2
Depositing lab: John Doench & David Root. Depositing organization: Broad Institute. Publication: Optimized sgRNA design to maximize activity and minimize off-target effects of CRISPR-Cas9. Doench JG, Fusi N, Sullender M, Hegde M, Vaimberg EW, Donovan KF, Smith I, Tothova Z, Wilen C, Orchard R, Virgin HW, Listgarten J, Root DE. Nat Biotechnol. 2016 Jan 18. doi: 10.1038/nbt.3437. PubMed 26780180.
Backbone
  Vector backbone: lentiGuide-Puro
  Backbone manufacturer: Zhang Lab (Addgene plasmid # 52963)
  Vector type: Mammalian Expression, Lentiviral, CRISPR
  Selectable markers: Puromycin
Growth in bacteria
  Bacterial resistance: Ampicillin, 100 μg/mL
  Growth temperature: 37°C
  Growth strain: DH5alpha
  Copy number: High Copy
Gene/Insert
  Gene/Insert name: TESK2 (alt names: TESK2; NM_007170.2)
  gRNA/shRNA sequence: CTGGCCTATGACATAGCAGT
  Species: H. sapiens (human)
  Entrez Gene: TESK2
  Promoter: hU6
  Cloning method: Unknown
  Sequencing primers: 5′ U6-F; 3′ pS2-R
Terms and licenses: Academic/Nonprofit Terms; Industry Terms: Not Available to Industry
Depositor comments: The gRNA was designed to target the following Genbank reference sequence(s): NM_007170.2. Note that this plasmid does NOT contain Cas9. It should be used in conjunction with lentiCas9-Blast (Addgene #52962) or otherwise with cell lines already expressing Cas9. Browse the full kinome gRNA library at http://www.addgene.org/pooled-library/broadgpp-human-kinome/ or visit http://www.broadinstitute.org/rnai/public/ for detailed protocols and information.
How to cite: TESK2 gRNA (BRDN0001149031) was a gift from John Doench & David Root (Addgene plasmid # 76433 ; http://n2t.net/addgene:76433 ; RRID:Addgene_76433)
