[The description below was written by a language model from this plasmid's Addgene catalogue record and pLannotate feature annotations shown in this document.]
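Description:
TESK2 gRNA (BRDN0001149031) is a third-generation lentiviral CRISPR guide plasmid built on the lentiGuide-Puro backbone and carrying a single guide RNA directed against human TESK2, designed against the NM_007170.2 reference transcript. In bacteria it is maintained as a high-copy plasmid through a ColE1/pUC-type origin with ampicillin selection via β-lactamase. An f1 origin, an SV40 origin and lac/T7/T3 promoter remnants are also present as backbone carry-overs.

The lentiviral transfer cassette begins with an RSV promoter fused to a truncated HIV-1 5' LTR, which makes genomic RNA production Tat-independent. This is followed by the Ψ packaging signal with a partial gag sequence and the Rev response element for Rev-dependent nuclear export. Within the provirus, a human U6 RNA polymerase III promoter drives the TESK2-specific spacer joined to the Streptococcus pyogenes Cas9 gRNA scaffold. A cPPT/CTS element, which aids nuclear import of the reverse-transcribed genome, lies downstream. An EF-1α core promoter with its intron A then expresses puromycin N-acetyltransferase for selection of transduced mammalian cells, with a WPRE to enhance transcript expression. The cassette ends in a self-inactivating ΔU3 3' LTR, followed by an SV40 polyadenylation signal.

The plasmid does not encode Cas9, so it is meant to be used with a separate Cas9 lentivector or in cells that already express Cas9, where it directs cleavage and knockout of TESK2. According to the depositor's comments, it belongs to a human kinome gRNA collection associated with work on optimised sgRNA design for higher activity and fewer off-target effects.
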