Features (pLannotate 1.2.2; 29 found; start..end, strand, type, name):
     14..80      +  CDS            small t antigen (fragment): SV40 (simian virus 40) small t antigen
    106..317     +  promoter       EF-1α core promoter: core promoter for human elongation factor EF-1α
    318..1256    +  intron         EF-1α intron A: intron upstream of the start codon of human EF-1α
   1278..1877    +  CDS            PuroR (fragment): puromycin N-acetyltransferase; pac from Streptomyces; confers resistance to puromycin
   1893..2481    +  misc_feature   WPRE: woodchuck hepatitis virus posttranscriptional regulatory element
   2532..2551    +  misc_feature   cPPT/CTS (fragment): central polypurine tract and central termination sequence of HIV-1
   2553..2786    +  LTR            3' LTR (ΔU3): self-inactivating 3' long terminal repeat (LTR) from HIV-1
   2864..2985    +  polyA_signal   SV40 poly(A) signal: SV40 polyadenylation signal
   3025..3160    +  rep_origin     SV40 ori: SV40 origin of replication
   3181..3199    -  promoter       T7 promoter: promoter for bacteriophage T7 RNA polymerase
   3207..3362    +  CDS            lacZα (fragment): LacZα fragment of β-galactosidase; lacZ fragment
   3367..3795    +  rep_origin     f1 ori (sequence partly withheld): f1 bacteriophage origin of replication; arrow indicates direction of (+) strand synthesis
   3848..3952    +  promoter       AmpR promoter: bla
   3953..4813    +  CDS            AmpR: β-lactamase; bla; confers resistance to ampicillin, carbenicillin, and related antibiotics
   4984..5572    +  rep_origin     ori: high-copy-number ColE1/pMB1/pBR322/pUC origin of replication
   5755..5847    +  CDS            lacI (fragment): lac repressor; lacI; The lac repressor binds to the lac operator to inhibit transcription in E. coli. This inhibition can be relieved by adding lactose or isopropyl-β-D-thiogalactopyranoside (IPTG).
   5860..5881    +  protein_bind   CAP binding site: CAP binding activates transcription in the presence of cAMP. E. coli catabolite activator protein
   5896..5926    +  promoter       lac promoter: promoter for the E. coli lac operon
   5934..5950    +  protein_bind   lac operator: The lac repressor binds to the lac operator to inhibit transcription in E. coli. This inhibition can be relieved by adding lactose or isopropyl-β-D-thiogalactopyranoside (IPTG). lac repressor encoded by lacI
   5995..6013    +  promoter       T3 promoter: promoter for bacteriophage T3 RNA polymerase
   6041..6267    +  promoter       RSV promoter: Rous sarcoma virus enhancer/promoter
   6268..6448    +  LTR            5' LTR (truncated): truncated 5' long terminal repeat (LTR) from HIV-1
   6495..6620    +  misc_feature   HIV-1 Ψ: packaging signal of human immunodeficiency virus type 1
   6604..6967    +  CDS            HIV-1 gag (fragment): gag protein from human immunodeficiency virus 1; gag
   7113..7346    +  misc_feature   RRE: The Rev response element (RRE) of HIV-1 allows for Rev-dependent mRNA export from the nucleus to the cytoplasm.
   7723..7749    +  CDS            Rev (fragment): human immunodeficiency virus 1 (HIV-1) Rev protein; rev; enhances nuclear export of unspliced and incompletely spliced viral mRNAs
   7753..7993    +  promoter       U6 promoter: RNA polymerase III promoter for human U6 snRNA
   8023..8098    +  misc_RNA       gRNA scaffold: guide RNA scaffold for the Streptococcus pyogenes CRISPR/Cas9 system
   8154..8271    +  misc_feature   cPPT/CTS: central polypurine tract and central termination sequence of HIV-1
>Addgene plasmid #76433 | TESK2 gRNA (BRDN0001149031) | addgene full sequence | sequence record 185828 | Addgene Assembled Sequence
CCCGGGTGCAAAGATGGATAAAGTTTTAAACAGAGAGGAATCTTTGCAGCTAATGGACCTTCTAGGTCTT
GAAAGGAGTGGGAATTGGCTCCGGTGCCCGTCAGTGGGCAGAGCGCACATCGCCCACAGTCCCCGAGAAG
TTGGGGGGAGGGGTCGGCAATTGATCCGGTGCCTAGAGAAGGTGGCGCGGGGTAAACTGGGAAAGTGATG
TCGTGTACTGGCTCCGCCTTTTTCCCGAGGGTGGGGGAGAACCGTATATAAGTGCAGTAGTCGCCGTGAA
CGTTCTTTTTCGCAACGGGTTTGCCGCCAGAACACAGGTAAGTGCCGTGTGTGGTTCCCGCGGGCCTGGC
CTCTTTACGGGTTATGGCCCTTGCGTGCCTTGAATTACTTCCACCTGGCTGCAGTACGTGATTCTTGATC
CCGAGCTTCGGGTTGGAAGTGGGTGGGAGAGTTCGAGGCCTTGCGCTTAAGGAGCCCCTTCGCCTCGTGC
TTGAGTTGAGGCCTGGCCTGGGCGCTGGGGCCGCCGCGTGCGAATCTGGTGGCACCTTCGCGCCTGTCTC
GCTGCTTTCGATAAGTCTCTAGCCATTTAAAATTTTTGATGACCTGCTGCGACGCTTTTTTTCTGGCAAG
ATAGTCTTGTAAATGCGGGCCAAGATCTGCACACTGGTATTTCGGTTTTTGGGGCCGCGGGCGGCGACGG
GGCCCGTGCGTCCCAGCGCACATGTTCGGCGAGGCGGGGCCTGCGAGCGCGGCCACCGAGAATCGGACGG
GGGTAGTCTCAAGCTGGCCGGCCTGCTCTGGTGCCTGGCCTCGCGCCGCCGTGTATCGCCCCGCCCTGGG
CGGCAAGGCTGGCCCGGTCGGCACCAGTTGCGTGAGCGGAAAGATGGCCGCTTCCCGGCCCTGCTGCAGG
GAGCTCAAAATGGAGGACGCGGCGCTCGGGAGAGCGGGCGGGTGAGTCACCCACACAAAGGAAAAGGGCC
TTTCCGTCCTCAGCCGTCGCTTCATGTGACTCCACGGAGTACCGGGCGCCGTCCAGGCACCTCGATTAGT
TCTCGAGCTTTTGGAGTACGTCGTCTTTAGGTTGGGGGGAGGGGTTTTATGCGATGGAGTTTCCCCACAC
TGAGTGGGTGGAGACTGAAGTTAGGCCAGCTTGGCACTTGATGTAATTCTCCTTGGAATTTGCCCTTTTT
GAGTTTGGATCTTGGTTCATTCTCAAGCCTCAGACAGTGGTTCAAAGTTTTTTTCTTCCATTTCAGGTGT
CGTGACGTACGGCCACCATGACCGAGTACAAGCCCACGGTGCGCCTCGCCACCCGCGACGACGTCCCCAG
GGCCGTACGCACCCTCGCCGCCGCGTTCGCCGACTACCCCGCCACGCGCCACACCGTCGATCCGGACCGC
CACATCGAGCGGGTCACCGAGCTGCAAGAACTCTTCCTCACGCGCGTCGGGCTCGACATCGGCAAGGTGT
GGGTCGCGGACGACGGCGCCGCCGTGGCGGTCTGGACCACGCCGGAGAGCGTCGAAGCGGGGGCGGTGTT
CGCCGAGATCGGCCCGCGCATGGCCGAGTTGAGCGGTTCCCGGCTGGCCGCGCAGCAACAGATGGAAGGC
CTCCTGGCGCCGCACCGGCCCAAGGAGCCCGCGTGGTTCCTGGCCACCGTCGGAGTCTCGCCCGACCACC
AGGGCAAGGGTCTGGGCAGCGCCGTCGTGCTCCCCGGAGTGGAGGCGGCCGAGCGCGCCGGGGTGCCCGC
CTTCCTGGAGACCTCCGCGCCCCGCAACCTCCCCTTCTACGAGCGGCTCGGCTTCACCGTCACCGCCGAC
GTCGAGGTGCCCGAAGGACCGCGCACCTGGTGCATGACCCGCAAGCCCGGTGCCTGAACGCGTTAAGTCG
ACAATCAACCTCTGGATTACAAAATTTGTGAAAGATTGACTGGTATTCTTAACTATGTTGCTCCTTTTAC
GCTATGTGGATACGCTGCTTTAATGCCTTTGTATCATGCTATTGCTTCCCGTATGGCTTTCATTTTCTCC
TCCTTGTATAAATCCTGGTTGCTGTCTCTTTATGAGGAGTTGTGGCCCGTTGTCAGGCAACGTGGCGTGG
TGTGCACTGTGTTTGCTGACGCAACCCCCACTGGTTGGGGCATTGCCACCACCTGTCAGCTCCTTTCCGG
GACTTTCGCTTTCCCCCTCCCTATTGCCACGGCGGAACTCATCGCCGCCTGCCTTGCCCGCTGCTGGACA
GGGGCTCGGCTGTTGGGCACTGACAATTCCGTGGTGTTGTCGGGGAAATCATCGTCCTTTCCTTGGCTGC
TCGCCTGTGTTGCCACCTGGATTCTGCGCGGGACGTCCTTCTGCTACGTCCCTTCGGCCCTCAATCCAGC
GGACCTTCCTTCCCGCGGCCTGCTGCCGGCTCTGCGGCCTCTTCCGCGTCTTCGCCTTCGCCCTCAGACG
AGTCGGATCTCCCTTTGGGCCGCCTCCCCGCGTCGACTTTAAGACCAATGACTTACAAGGCAGCTGTAGA
TCTTAGCCACTTTTTAAAAGAAAAGGGGGGACTGGAAGGGCTAATTCACTCCCAACGAAGACAAGATCTG
CTTTTTGCTTGTACTGGGTCTCTCTGGTTAGACCAGATCTGAGCCTGGGAGCTCTCTGGCTAACTAGGGA
ACCCACTGCTTAAGCCTCAATAAAGCTTGCCTTGAGTGCTTCAAGTAGTGTGTGCCCGTCTGTTGTGTGA
CTCTGGTAACTAGAGATCCCTCAGACCCTTTTAGTCAGTGTGGAAAATCTCTAGCAGTACGTATAGTAGT
TCATGTCATCTTATTATTCAGTATTTATAACTTGCAAAGAAATGAATATCAGAGAGTGAGAGGAACTTGT
TTATTGCAGCTTATAATGGTTACAAATAAAGCAATAGCATCACAAATTTCACAAATAAAGCATTTTTTTC
ACTGCATTCTAGTTGTGGTTTGTCCAAACTCATCAATGTATCTTATCATGTCTGGCTCTAGCTATCCCGC
CCCTAACTCCGCCCATCCCGCCCCTAACTCCGCCCAGTTCCGCCCATTCTCCGCCCCATGGCTGACTAAT
TTTTTTTATTTATGCAGAGGCCGAGGCCGCCTCGGCCTCTGAGCTATTCCAGAAGTAGTGAGGAGGCTTT
TTTGGAGGCCTAGGGACGTACCCAATTCGCCCTATAGTGAGTCGTATTACGCGCGCTCACTGGCCGTCGT
TTTACAACGTCGTGACTGGGAAAACCCTGGCGTTACCCAACTTAATCGCCTTGCAGCACATCCCCCTTTC
GCCAGCTGGCGTAATAGCGAAGAGGCCCGCACCGATCGCCCTTCCCAACAGTTGCGCAGCCTGAATGGCG
AATGGG
[124 nt withheld, positions 3367-3490]
C
[91 nt withheld, positions 3492-3582]
A
[49 nt withheld, positions 3584-3632]
CCTTTGACGTTGGAGTCCACGTTCTTT
[37 nt withheld, positions 3660-3696]
ACCCTATCTCGGTCTATTCTTTTGATTTATAAGGGATTTTGCCGATTTCGGCCTATTGGTTAAAAAATGA
GCTGATTTAACAAAAATTTAACGCGAATTTTAACAAAATATTAACGCTTACAATTTAGGTGGCACTTTTC
GGGGAAATGTGCGCGGAACCCCTATTTGTTTATTTTTCTAAATACATTCAAATATGTATCCGCTCATGAG
ACAATAACCCTGATAAATGCTTCAATAATATTGAAAAAGGAAGAGTATGAGTATTCAACATTTCCGTGTC
GCCCTTATTCCCTTTTTTGCGGCATTTTGCCTTCCTGTTTTTGCTCACCCAGAAACGCTGGTGAAAGTAA
AAGATGCTGAAGATCAGTTGGGTGCACGAGTGGGTTACATCGAACTGGATCTCAACAGCGGTAAGATCCT
TGAGAGTTTTCGCCCCGAAGAACGTTTTCCAATGATGAGCACTTTTAAAGTTCTGCTATGTGGCGCGGTA
TTATCCCGTATTGACGCCGGGCAAGAGCAACTCGGTCGCCGCATACACTATTCTCAGAATGACTTGGTTG
AGTACTCACCAGTCACAGAAAAGCATCTTACGGATGGCATGACAGTAAGAGAATTATGCAGTGCTGCCAT
AACCATGAGTGATAACACTGCGGCCAACTTACTTCTGACAACGATCGGAGGACCGAAGGAGCTAACCGCT
TTTTTGCACAACATGGGGGATCATGTAACTCGCCTTGATCGTTGGGAACCGGAGCTGAATGAAGCCATAC
CAAACGACGAGCGTGACACCACGATGCCTGTAGCAATGGCAACAACGTTGCGCAAACTATTAACTGGCGA
ACTACTTACTCTAGCTTCCCGGCAACAATTAATAGACTGGATGGAGGCGGATAAAGTTGCAGGACCACTT
CTGCGCTCGGCCCTTCCGGCTGGCTGGTTTATTGCTGATAAATCTGGAGCCGGTGAGCGTGGGTCTCGCG
GTATCATTGCAGCACTGGGGCCAGATGGTAAGCCCTCCCGTATCGTAGTTATCTACACGACGGGGAGTCA
GGCAACTATGGATGAACGAAATAGACAGATCGCTGAGATAGGTGCCTCACTGATTAAGCATTGGTAACTG
TCAGACCAAGTTTACTCATATATACTTTAGATTGATTTAAAACTTCATTTTTAATTTAAAAGGATCTAGG
TGAAGATCCTTTTTGATAATCTCATGACCAAAATCCCTTAACGTGAGTTTTCGTTCCACTGAGCGTCAGA
CCCCGTAGAAAAGATCAAAGGATCTTCTTGAGATCCTTTTTTTCTGCGCGTAATCTGCTGCTTGCAAACA
AAAAAACCACCGCTACCAGCGGTGGTTTGTTTGCCGGATCAAGAGCTACCAACTCTTTTTCCGAAGGTAA
CTGGCTTCAGCAGAGCGCAGATACCAAATACTGTTCTTCTAGTGTAGCCGTAGTTAGGCCACCACTTCAA
GAACTCTGTAGCACCGCCTACATACCTCGCTCTGCTAATCCTGTTACCAGTGGCTGCTGCCAGTGGCGAT
AAGTCGTGTCTTACCGGGTTGGACTCAAGACGATAGTTACCGGATAAGGCGCAGCGGTCGGGCTGAACGG
GGGGTTCGTGCACACAGCCCAGCTTGGAGCGAACGACCTACACCGAACTGAGATACCTACAGCGTGAGCT
ATGAGAAAGCGCCACGCTTCCCGAAGGGAGAAAGGCGGACAGGTATCCGGTAAGCGGCAGGGTCGGAACA
GGAGAGCGCACGAGGGAGCTTCCAGGGGGAAACGCCTGGTATCTTTATAGTCCTGTCGGGTTTCGCCACC
TCTGACTTGAGCGTCGATTTTTGTGATGCTCGTCAGGGGGGCGGAGCCTATGGAAAAACGCCAGCAACGC
GGCCTTTTTACGGTTCCTGGCCTTTTGCTGGCCTTTTGCTCACATGTTCTTTCCTGCGTTATCCCCTGAT
TCTGTGGATAACCGTATTACCGCCTTTGAGTGAGCTGATACCGCTCGCCGCAGCCGAACGACCGAGCGCA
GCGAGTCAGTGAGCGAGGAAGCGGAAGAGCGCCCAATACGCAAACCGCCTCTCCCCGCGCGTTGGCCGAT
TCATTAATGCAGCTGGCACGACAGGTTTCCCGACTGGAAAGCGGGCAGTGAGCGCAACGCAATTAATGTG
AGTTAGCTCACTCATTAGGCACCCCAGGCTTTACACTTTATGCTTCCGGCTCGTATGTTGTGTGGAATTG
TGAGCGGATAACAATTTCACACAGGAAACAGCTATGACCATGATTACGCCAAGCGCGCAATTAACCCTCA
CTAAAGGGAACAAAAGCTGGAGCTGCAAGCTTAATGTAGTCTTATGCAATACTCTTGTAGTCTTGCAACA
TGGTAACGATGAGTTAGCAACATGCCTTACAAGGAGAGAAAAAGCACCGTGCATGCCGATTGGTGGAAGT
AAGGTGGTACGATCGTGCCTTATTAGGAAGGCAACAGACGGGTCTGACATGGATTGGACGAACCACTGAA
TTGCCGCATTGCAGAGATATTGTATTTAAGTGCCTAGCTCGATACATAAACGGGTCTCTCTGGTTAGACC
AGATCTGAGCCTGGGAGCTCTCTGGCTAACTAGGGAACCCACTGCTTAAGCCTCAATAAAGCTTGCCTTG
AGTGCTTCAAGTAGTGTGTGCCCGTCTGTTGTGTGACTCTGGTAACTAGAGATCCCTCAGACCCTTTTAG
TCAGTGTGGAAAATCTCTAGCAGTGGCGCCCGAACAGGGACTTGAAAGCGAAAGGGAAACCAGAGGAGCT
CTCTCGACGCAGGACTCGGCTTGCTGAAGCGCGCACGGCAAGAGGCGAGGGGCGGCGACTGGTGAGTACG
CCAAAAATTTTGACTAGCGGAGGCTAGAAGGAGAGAGATGGGTGCGAGAGCGTCAGTATTAAGCGGGGGA
GAATTAGATCGCGATGGGAAAAAATTCGGTTAAGGCCAGGGGGAAAGAAAAAATATAAATTAAAACATAT
AGTATGGGCAAGCAGGGAGCTAGAACGATTCGCAGTTAATCCTGGCCTGTTAGAAACATCAGAAGGCTGT
AGACAAATACTGGGACAGCTACAACCATCCCTTCAGACAGGATCAGAAGAACTTAGATCATTATATAATA
CAGTAGCAACCCTCTATTGTGTGCATCAAAGGATAGAGATAAAAGACACCAAGGAAGCTTTAGACAAGAT
AGAGGAAGAGCAAAACAAAAGTAAGACCACCGCACAGCAAGCGGCCGCTGATCTTCAGACCTGGAGGAGG
AGATATGAGGGACAATTGGAGAAGTGAATTATATAAATATAAAGTAGTAAAAATTGAACCATTAGGAGTA
GCACCCACCAAGGCAAAGAGAAGAGTGGTGCAGAGAGAAAAAAGAGCAGTGGGAATAGGAGCTTTGTTCC
TTGGGTTCTTGGGAGCAGCAGGAAGCACTATGGGCGCAGCGTCAATGACGCTGACGGTACAGGCCAGACA
ATTATTGTCTGGTATAGTGCAGCAGCAGAACAATTTGCTGAGGGCTATTGAGGCGCAACAGCATCTGTTG
CAACTCACAGTCTGGGGCATCAAGCAGCTCCAGGCAAGAATCCTGGCTGTGGAAAGATACCTAAAGGATC
AACAGCTCCTGGGGATTTGGGGTTGCTCTGGAAAACTCATTTGCACCACTGCTGTGCCTTGGAATGCTAG
TTGGAGTAATAAATCTCTGGAACAGATTTGGAATCACACGACCTGGATGGAGTGGGACAGAGAAATTAAC
AATTACACAAGCTTAATACACTCCTTAATTGAAGAATCGCAAAACCAGCAAGAAAAGAATGAACAAGAAT
TATTGGAATTAGATAAATGGGCAAGTTTGTGGAATTGGTTTAACATAACAAATTGGCTGTGGTATATAAA
ATTATTCATAATGATAGTAGGAGGCTTGGTAGGTTTAAGAATAGTTTTTGCTGTACTTTCTATAGTGAAT
AGAGTTAGGCAGGGATATTCACCATTATCGTTTCAGACCCACCTCCCAACCCCGAGGGGACCCAGAGAGG
GCCTATTTCCCATGATTCCTTCATATTTGCATATACGATACAAGGCTGTTAGAGAGATAATTAGAATTAA
TTTGACTGTAAACACAAAGATATTAGTACAAAATACGTGACGTAGAAAGTAATAATTTCTTGGGTAGTTT
GCAGTTTTAAAATTATGTTTTAAAATGGACTATCATATGCTTACCGTAACTTGAAAGTATTTCGATTTCT
TGGCTTTATATATCTTGTGGAAAGGACGAAACACCGCTGGCCTATGACATAGCAGTGTTTTAGAGCTAGA
AATAGCAAGTTAAAATAAGGCTAGTCCGTTATCAACTTGAAAAAGTGGCACCGAGTCGGTGCTTTTTTAA
GCTTGGCGTAACTAGATCTTGAGACAAATGGCAGTATTCATCCACAATTTTAAAAGAAAAGGGGGGATTG
GGGGGTACAGTGCAGGGGAAAGAATAGTAGACATAATAGCAACAGACATACAAACTAAAGAATTACAAAA
ACAAATTACAAAAATTCAAAATTTTCGGGTTTATTACAGGGACAGCAGAGATCCACTTTGGCGCCGGCTC
GAGGGGG
