>Addgene plasmid #76433 | TESK2 gRNA (BRDN0001149031) | depositor partial sequence | sequence record 143893 | Target Sequence
CTGGCCTATGACATAGCAGT
