>Addgene plasmid #76433 | TESK2 gRNA (BRDN0001149031) | addgene partial sequence | sequence record 185827 | hU6-F
AGAAAGTAATAATTTCTTGGGTAGTTTGCAGTTTTAAAATTATGTTTTAAAATGGACTATCATATGCTTA
CCGTAACTTGAAAGTATTTCGATTTCTTGGCTTTATATATCTTGTGGAAAGGACGAAACACCGCTGGCCT
ATGACATAGCAGTGTTTTAGAGCTAGAAATAGCAAGTTAAAATAAGGCTAGTCCGTTATCAACTTGAAAA
AGTGGCACCGAGTCGGTGCTTTTTTAAGCTTGGCGTAACTAGATCTTGAGACAAATGGCAGTATTCATCC
ACAATTTTAAAAGAAAAGGGGGGATTGGGGGGTACAGTGCAGGGGAAAGAATAGTAGACATAATAGCAAC
AGACATACAAACTAAAGAATTACAAAAACAAATTACAAAAATTCAAAATTTTCGGGTTTATTACAGGGAC
AGCAGAGATCCACTTTGGCGCCGGCTCGAGGGGGCCCGGGTGCAAAGATGGATAAAGTTTTAAACAGAGA
GGAATCTTTGCAGCTAATGGACCTTCTAGGTCTTGAAAGGAGTGGGAATTGGCTCCGGTGCCCGTCAGTG
GGCAGAGCGC
